>Addgene plasmid #91707 | pHEE901 | addgene full sequence | sequence record 180046 | Addgene NGS Result
GTTTACCCGCCAATATATCCTGTCAAACACTGATAGTTTAAACTGAAGGCGGGAAACGACAATCTGATCC
AAGCTCAAGCTGCTCTAGCATTCGCCATTCAGGCTGCGCAACTGTTGGGAAGGGCGATCGGTGCGGGCCT
CTTCGCTATTACGCCAGCTGGCGAAAGGGGGATGTGCTGCAAGGCGATTAAGTTGGGTAACGCCAGGGTT
TTCCCAGTCACGACGTTGTAAAACGACGGCCAGTGCCAAGCTTCGACTTGCCTTCCGCACAATACATCAT
TTCTTCTTAGCTTTTTTTCTTCTTCTTCGTTCATACAGTTTTTTTTTGTTTATCAGCTTACATTTTCTTG
AACCGTAGCTTTCGTTTTCTTCTTTTTAACTTTCCATTCGGAGTTTTTGTATCTTGTTTCATAGTTTGTC
CCAGGATTAGAATGATTAGGCATCGAACCTTCAAGAATTTGATTGAATAAAACATCTTCATTCTTAAGAT
ATGAAGATAATCTTCAAAAGGCCCCTGGGAATCTGAAAGAAGAGAAGCAGGCCCATTTATATGGGAAAGA
ACAATAGTATTTCTTATATAGGCCCATTTAAGTTGAAAACAATCTTCAAAAGTCCCACATCGCTTAGATA
AGAAAACGAAGCTGAGTTTATATACAGCTAGAGTCGAAGTAGTGATTGGGAGACCAACCCAGTGGACATA
AGCCTGTTCGGTTCGTAAGCTGTAATGCAAGTAGCGTATGCGCTCACGCAACTGGTCCAGAACCTTGACC
GAACGCAGCGGTGGTAACGGCGCAGTGGCGGTTTTCATGGCTTGTTATGACTGTTTTTTTGGGGTACAGT
CTATGCCTCGGGCATCCAAGCAGCAAGCGCGTTACGCCGTGGGTCGATGTTTGATGTTATGGAGCAGCAA
CGATGTTACGCAGCAGGGCAGTCGCCCTAAAACAAAGTTAAACATCATGGGGGAAGCGGTGATCGCCGAA
GTATCGACTCAACTATCAGAGGTAGTTGGCGTCATCGAGCGCCATCTCGAACCGACGTTGCTGGCCGTAC
ATTTGTACGGCTCCGCAGTGGATGGCGGCCTGAAGCCACACAGTGATATTGATTTGCTGGTTACGGTGAC
CGTAAGGCTTGATGAAACAACGCGGCGAGCTTTGATCAACGACCTTTTGGAAACTTCGGCTTCCCCTGGA
GAGAGCGAGATTCTCCGCGCTGTAGAAGTCACCATTGTTGTGCACGACGACATCATTCCGTGGCGTTATC
CAGCTAAGCGCGAACTGCAATTTGGAGAATGGCAGCGCAATGACATTCTTGCAGGTATCTTCGAGCCAGC
CACGATCGACATTGATCTGGCTATCTTGCTGACAAAAGCAAGAGAACATAGCGTTGCCTTGGTAGGTCCA
GCGGCGGAGGAACTCTTTGATCCGGTTCCTGAACAGGATCTATTTGAGGCGCTAAATGAAACCTTAACGC
TATGGAACTCGCCGCCCGACTGGGCTGGCGATGAGCGAAATGTAGTGCTTACGTTGTCCCGCATTTGGTA
CAGCGCAGTAACCGGCAAAATCGCGCCGAAGGATGTCGCTGCCGACTGGGCAATGGAGCGCCTGCCGGCC
CAGTATCAGCCCGTCATACTTGAAGCTAGACAGGCTTATCTTGGACAAGAAGAAGATCGCTTGGCCTCGC
GCGCAGATCAGTTGGAAGAATTTGTCCACTACGTGAAAGGCGAGATCACCAAGGTAGTCGGCAAATAATG
TCTAGCTAGAAATTCGTTCAAGCCGACGCCGCTTCGCGGCGCGGCTTAACTCAAGCGTTAGATGCACTAA
GCACATAATTGCTCACAGCCAAACTATCAGGTCAAGTCTGCTTTTATTATTTTTAAGCGTGCATAATAAG
CCGGTCTCGGTTTTAGAGCTAGAAATAGCAAGTTAAAATAAGGCTAGTCCGTTATCAACTTGAAAAAGTG
GCACCGAGTCGGTGCTTTTTTTTGCAAAATTTTCCAGATCGATTTCTTCTTCCTCTGTTCTTCGGCGTTC
AATTTCTGGGGTTTTCTCTTCGTTTTCTGTAACTGAAACCTAAAATTTGACCTAAAAAAAATCTCAAATA
ATATGATTCAGTGGTTTTGTACTTTTCAGTTAGTTGAGTTTTGCAGTTCCGATGAGATAAACCAATACCA
TGGTTATACTAGTGAATAAAAGCATTTGCGTTTGGTTTATCATTGCGTTTATACAAGGACAGAGATCCAC
TGAGCTGGAATAGCTTAAAACCATTATCAGAACAAAATAAACCATTTTTTGTTAAGAATCAGAGCATAGT
AAACAACAGAAACAACCTAAGAGAGGTAACTTGTCCAAGAAGATAGCTAATTATATCTATTTTATAAAAG
TTATCATAGTTTGTAAGTCACAAAAGATGCAAATAACAGAGAAACTAGGAGACTTGAGAATATACATTCT
TGTATATTTGTATTCGAGATTGTGAAAATTTGACCATAAGTTTAAATTCTTAAAAAGATATATCTGATCT
AGGTGATGGTTATAGACTGTAATTTTACCACATGTTTAATGATGGATAGTGACACACATGACACATCGAC
AACACTATAGCATCTTATTTAGATTACAACATGAAATTTTTCTGTAATACATGTCTTTGTACATAATTTA
AAAGTAATTCCTAAGAAATATATTTATACAAGGAGTTTAAAGAAAACATAGCATAAAGTTCAATGAGTAG
TAAAAACCATATACAGTATATAGCATAAAGTTCAATGAGTTTATTACAAAAGCATTGGTTCACTTTCTGT
AACACGACGTTAAACCTTCGTCTCCAATAGGAGCGCTACTGATTCAACATGCCAATATATACTAAATACG
TTTCTACAGTCAAATGCTTTAACGTTTCATGATTAAGTGACTATTTACCGTCAATCCTTTCCCATTCCTC
CCACTAATCCAACTTTTTAATTACTCTTAAATCACCACTAAGCTAGTAACGCCTATCATGAATTAGCTCT
ACTAAATCTAGCAACCTTTCAAATTTGCAGTATTGCAGGTGTCTCTGTGTCTTTAAAATAGTTGCCTTAT
GATTTCTTCGGTTTCAAGATGATCAAATAGTTATAGATTTCATGCTCACACATGCTCATTAGATGTGTAC
ATACTTTACTTACCCAAATCTATTTTCTCGCAAAGATTTTGATGGTAAAGCTGATTTGGTTCTATTGAAC
TAAATCAAACGAGTTTCAGACTGAGTGATTCTAATCCGGCCCATTAGCCCCTAAACAGACCCACTAATTA
CGCAGCTTTTAATAGAGTAATTACACCTAGTTTACCCACTAAACCACTAAGCACTAATTATCTCACAATC
TAATGAGCTTCCCTCGTAATTACTTGGGCTTTCACTCTACCATTTATTTGTAACAGTCAAGTCTCTACTG
TCTCTATATAAACTCTCTAAAGTTAACACACAATTCTCATCACAAACAAATCAACCAAAGCAACTTCTAC
TCTTTCTTCTTTCGACCTTATCAATCTGTTGAGAAATCTAGATGTCTTCCGAGACAGGACCGGTTGCCGT
CGACCCTACTCTTAGAAGGCGCATTGAGCCACACGAGTTCGAGGTGTTCTTCGATCCGAGAGAGCTGAGG
AAGGAGACTTGCCTCCTTTACGAGATCAATTGGGGCGGAAGGCACTCTATTTGGCGCCATACCTCCCAGA
ACACAAATAAGCATGTGGAGGTTAATTTCATCGAGAAGTTCACTACCGAGAGGTACTTCTGCCCAAACAC
ACGCTGCAGCATCACTTGGTTCCTTAGCTGGTCACCGTGCGGAGAGTGCTCTCGCGCCATTACAGAGTTC
CTGTCCAGATACCCGCACGTTACTCTTTTCATCTACATTGCCAGACTGTACCACCATGCGGATCCTCGCA
ACAGACAGGGTCTTAGGGACCTGATCAGCTCAGGCGTCACCATCCAGATTATGACAGAGCAGGAGTCTGG
ATACTGCTGGCGCAACTTCGTGAATTACTCTCCTTCCAATGAGGCTCACTGGCCAAGATACCCGCATCTG
TGGGTCAGGCTCTACGTGCTCGAGCTTTACTGCATCATTCTTGGTCTGCCTCCATGCCTCAACATCCTTA
GAAGGAAGCAGCCACAGCTCACATTCTTCACTATTGCCCTTCAGTCTTGCCACTACCAGAGGCTTCCGCC
TCATATTCTGTGGGCGACTGGCCTCAAGAGCGGCTCAGAGACTCCGGGAACATCTGAGTCCGCTACTCCT
GAGTCTGACAAGAAGTACTCCATCGGACTCGCCATTGGTACTAACTCCGTTGGATGGGCGGTCATCACCG
ATGAGTACAAGGTGCCTAGCAAGAAGTTCAAGGTTCTTGGTAACACAGACAGACACTCAATCAAGAAGAA
TCTGATTGGTGCTCTGCTCTTCGATTCTGGAGAGACTGCCGAGGCTACCAGGCTCAAGAGAACCGCCCGC
AGAAGGTACACACGCAGAAAGAATAGGATCTGCTACCTTCAGGAGATTTTCTCTAACGAGATGGCTAAGG
TTGATGACAGCTTCTTCCATCGCCTTGAGGAGTCATTCCTGGTCGAGGAGGACAAGAAGCACGAGAGACA
TCCTATCTTCGGTAACATTGTCGATGAGGTGGCCTACCACGAGAAGTACCCAACTATCTACCATCTTAGG
AAGAAGCTGGTGGATAGCACCGACAAGGCGGATCTCCGCCTTATCTACCTGGCTCTCGCCCACATGATTA
AGTTCAGAGGCCATTTCCTCATCGAGGGCGATCTCAACCCAGATAATTCAGACGTCGATAAGCTCTTCAT
CCAGCTTGTGCAGACATACAATCAGCTTTTCGAGGAGAACCCGATTAATGCGAGCGGTGTTGATGCGAAG
GCTATCCTGTCAGCTAGACTCAGCAAGTCAAGGCGCCTGGAGAACCTCATCGCCCAGCTGCCAGGCGAGA
AGAAGAACGGTCTTTTCGGCAATCTGATTGCGCTTTCTCTGGGACTCACCCCGAACTTCAAGTCCAATTT
CGACCTGGCTGAGGATGCCAAGCTCCAGCTGTCTAAGGATACATACGATGACGATCTCGACAACCTTCTG
GCTCAGATCGGCGACCAGTACGCCGATCTCTTCCTTGCTGCCAAGAATCTTAGCGATGCCATCCTCCTTT
CAGACATTCTGAGAGTTAACACTGAGATTACCAAGGCTCCGCTGTCTGCCTCCATGATCAAGAGATACGA
TGAGCACCATCAGGACCTCACTCTGCTCAAGGCGCTGGTCCGCCAGCAGCTCCCTGAGAAGTACAAGGAG
ATCTTCTTCGACCAGTCTAAGAACGGCTACGCGGGTTACATTGATGGTGGCGCTAGCCAGGAGGAGTTCT
ACAAGTTCATCAAGCCAATTCTGGAGAAGATGGATGGCACTGAGGAGCTTCTGGTCAAGCTCAATAGGGA
GGATCTCCTTAGGAAGCAGCGCACCTTCGACAACGGATCTATCCCTCACCAGATTCATCTTGGAGAGCTG
CACGCCATCCTCAGAAGGCAGGAGGATTTCTACCCATTCCTTAAGGACAACCGCGAGAAGATCGAGAAGA
TTCTGACTTTCAGAATCCCTTACTACGTTGGCCCGCTCGCTAGAGGCAACTCTAGGTTCGCGTGGATGAC
CAGGAAGTCAGAGGAGACTATCACCCCTTGGAACTTCGAGGAGGTGGTTGACAAGGGAGCCAGCGCGCAG
TCATTCATTGAGCGCATGACTAATTTCGATAAGAACCTGCCTAATGAGAAGGTCCTCCCAAAGCATAGCC
TGCTCTACGAGTACTTCACTGTGTACAACGAGCTTACCAAGGTGAAGTATGTGACAGAGGGCATGCGCAA
GCCGGCTTTCCTTTCAGGAGAGCAGAAGAAGGCCATCGTGGATCTTCTGTTCAAGACTAATAGAAAGGTC
ACCGTGAAGCAGCTGAAGGAGGATTACTTCAAGAAGATTGAGTGCTTCGACTCTGTTGAGATCTCCGGTG
TCGAGGATAGGTTCAACGCTTCCCTCGGCACCTACCACGACCTCCTTAAGATCATTAAGGACAAGGATTT
CCTGGATAACGAGGAGAATGAGGACATCCTCGAGGATATTGTGCTGACACTCACTCTTTTCGAGGACAGG
GAGATGATCGAGGAGCGCCTTAAGACATACGCGCATCTGTTCGACGATAAGGTTATGAAGCAGCTCAAGC
GCAGAAGGTACACTGGATGGGGTAGACTCTCTAGGAAGCTCATCAACGGCATCAGAGATAAGCAGTCTGG
CAAGACTATTCTCGATTTCCTTAAGTCCGACGGCTTCGCTAACAGGAATTTCATGCAGCTCATTCACGAC
GATTCTCTTACTTTCAAGGAGGACATCCAGAAGGCGCAGGTTAGCGGCCAGGGAGATTCACTGCACGAGC
ATATCGCGAACCTCGCTGGCTCCCCTGCTATCAAGAAGGGCATCCTCCAGACCGTTAAGGTCGTGGATGA
GCTGGTTAAGGTCATGGGCAGACATAAGCCAGAGAACATCGTCATTGAGATGGCCAGGGAGAATCAGACA
ACTCAGAAGGGACAGAAGAACTCTAGGGAGCGCATGAAGAGAATCGAGGAGGGTATTAAGGAGCTTGGCT
CCCAGATCCTGAAGGAGCACCCGGTGGAGAACACACAGCTGCAGAATGAGAAGCTGTACCTCTACTACCT
CCAGAATGGCCGCGACATGTATGTGGATCAGGAGCTTGACATTAACAGACTTTCTGACTACGATGTGGAC
CATATCGTTCCACAGTCTTTCCTTAAGGACGATTCCATTGATAATAAGGTGCTGACTAGATCCGATAAGA
ACAGGGGAAAGTCTGACAATGTTCCGTCCGAGGAGGTTGTCAAGAAGATGAAGAACTACTGGAGGCAGCT
GCTCAATGCTAAGCTCATCACCCAGAGGAAGTTCGACAACCTTACAAAGGCCGAGCGCGGAGGTCTGAGC
GAGCTTGATAAGGCGGGTTTCATTAAGAGACAGCTCGTTGAGACAAGGCAGATCACTAAGCACGTCGCCC
AGATTCTTGACTCAAGGATGAACACCAAGTACGACGAGAATGATAAGCTGATCCGCGAGGTGAAGGTTAT
TACACTGAAGAGCAAGCTCGTTTCAGATTTCAGAAAGGACTTCCAGTTCTACAAGGTCAGGGAGATCAAC
AATTACCACCATGCCCATGATGCGTACCTCAACGCGGTGGTTGGTACTGCTCTTATTAAGAAGTACCCGA
AGCTGGAGTCTGAGTTCGTGTACGGCGATTACAAGGTGTACGACGTTAGAAAGATGATCGCTAAGAGCGA
GCAGGAGATTGGCAAGGCTACCGCCAAGTACTTCTTCTACTCAAACATTATGAATTTCTTCAAGACAGAG
ATCACTCTCGCGAACGGCGAGATCAGAAAGAGGCCACTTATTGAGACTAACGGCGAGACAGGAGAGATCG
TCTGGGATAAGGGTCGCGACTTCGCTACTGTCAGAAAGGTGCTCTCTATGCCGCAGGTTAATATTGTCAA
GAAGACTGAGGTGCAGACCGGCGGATTCTCTAAGGAGTCCATTCTCCCTAAGAGGAACTCCGACAAGCTC
ATCGCCCGCAAGAAGGATTGGGACCCTAAGAAGTACGGTGGCTTCGATAGCCCAACCGTCGCTTACTCAG
TGCTTGTCGTGGCCAAGGTCGAGAAGGGAAAGAGCAAGAAGCTGAAGTCAGTGAAGGAGCTTCTGGGTAT
CACAATTATGGAGAGGTCTTCCTTCGAGAAGAATCCTATCGACTTCCTCGAGGCGAAGGGCTACAAGGAG
GTTAAGAAGGATCTTATCATTAAGCTGCCAAAGTACTCACTTTTCGAGCTGGAGAACGGACGCAAGAGAA
TGCTGGCGTCTGCTGGAGAGCTTCAGAAGGGTAATGAGCTTGCTCTGCCGTCTAAGTATGTGAACTTCCT
CTACCTTGCCTCTCATTACGAGAAGCTCAAGGGCTCCCCTGAGGACAACGAGCAGAAGCAGCTGTTCGTC
GAGCAGCACAAGCATTACCTCGATGAGATCATTGAGCAGATTAGCGAGTTCTCAAAGAGAGTGATCCTCG
CCGATGCGAATCTCGACAAGGTTCTTAGCGCGTACAACAAGCACCGCGATAAGCCAATCAGAGAGCAGGC
TGAGAATATCATTCATCTCTTCACCCTTACAAACCTGGGTGCTCCGGCGGCTTTCAAGTACTTCGATACC
ACAATTGACAGGAAGCGCTACACTTCAACCAAGGAGGTGCTGGACGCCACCCTCATCCACCAGTCTATTA
CTGGCCTCTACGAGACTAGGATCGATCTCTCCCAGCTTGGTGGTGACTCTGGCGGATCCACCAACCTCAG
CGATATCATTGAGAAGGAGACAGGCAAGCAGCTTGTTATCCAGGAGTCAATTCTGATGCTCCCGGAGGAG
GTGGAGGAGGTTATTGGCAATAAGCCTGAGTCTGATATCCTCGTGCATACTGCCTACGATGAGAGCACCG
ACGAGAACGTTATGCTCCTTACATCAGACGCGCCTGAGTACAAGCCTTGGGCTCTCGTCATTCAGGATTC
CAACGGAGAGAATAAGATCAAGATGCTTAGCGGTGGCTCTCCTAAGAAGAAGAGAAAGGTGTGAGCTCAG
AGCTTTCGTTCGTATCATCGGTTTCGACAACGTTCGTCAAGTTCAATGCATCAGTTTCATTGCGCACACA
CCAGAATCCTACTGAGTTTGAGTATTATGGCATTGGGAAAACTGTTTTTCTTGTACCATTTGTTGTGCTT
GTAATTTACTGTGTTTTTTATTCGGTTTTCGCTATCGAACTGTGAAATGGAAATGGATGGAGAAGAGTTA
ATGAATGATATGGTCCTTTTGTTCATTCTCAAATTAATATTATTTGTTTTTTCTCTTATTTGTTGTGTGT
TGAATTTGAAATTATAAGAGATATGCAAACATTTTGTTTTGAGTAAAAATGTGTCAAATCGTGGCCTCTA
ATGACCGAAGTTAATATGAGGAGTAAAACACTTGTAGTTGTACCATTATGCTTATTCACTAGGCAACAAA
TATATTTTCAGACCTAGAAAAGCTGCAAATGTTACTGAATACAAGTATGTCCTCTTGTGTTTTAGACATT
TATGAACTTTCCTTTATGTAATTTTCCAGAATCCTTGTCAGATTCTAATCATTGCTTTATAATTATAGTT
ATACTCATGGATTTGTAGTTGAGTATGAAAATATTTTTTAATGCATTTTATGACTTGCCAATTGATTGAC
AACGAATTCGTAATCATGTCATAGCTGTTTCCTGTGTGAAATTGTTATCCGCTCACAATTCCACACAACA
TACGAGCCGGAAGCATAAAGTGTAAAGCCTGGGGTGCCTAATGAGTGAGCTAACTCACATTAATTGCGTT
GCGCTCACTGCCCGCTTTCCAGTCGGGAAACCTGTCGTGCCAGCTGCATTAATGAATCGGCCAACGCGCG
GGGAGAGGCGGTTTGCGTATTGGCTAGAGCAGCTTGCCAACATGGTGGAGCACGACACTCTCGTCTACTC
CAAGAATATCAAAGATACAGTCTCAGAAGACCAAAGGGCTATTGAGACTTTTCAACAAAGGGTAATATCG
GGAAACCTCCTCGGATTCCATTGCCCAGCTATCTGTCACTTCATCAAAAGGACAGTAGAAAAGGAAGGTG
GCACCTACAAATGCCATCATTGCGATAAAGGAAAGGCTATCGTTCAAGATGCCTCTGCCGACAGTGGTCC
CAAAGATGGACCCCCACCCACGAGGAGCATCGTGGAAAAAGAAGACGTTCCAACCACGTCTTCAAAGCAA
GTGGATTGATGTGAACATGGTGGAGCACGACACTCTCGTCTACTCCAAGAATATCAAAGATACAGTCTCA
GAAGACCAAAGGGCTATTGAGACTTTTCAACAAAGGGTAATATCGGGAAACCTCCTCGGATTCCATTGCC
CAGCTATCTGTCACTTCATCAAAAGGACAGTAGAAAAGGAAGGTGGCACCTACAAATGCCATCATTGCGA
TAAAGGAAAGGCTATCGTTCAAGATGCCTCTGCCGACAGTGGTCCCAAAGATGGACCCCCACCCACGAGG
AGCATCGTGGAAAAAGAAGACGTTCCAACCACGTCTTCAAAGCAAGTGGATTGATGTGATATCTCCACTG
ACGTAAGGGATGACGCACAATCCCACTATCCTTCGCAAGACCCTTCCTCTATATAAGGAAGTTCATTTCA
TTTGGAGAGGACACGCTGAAATCACCAGTCTCTCTCTACAAATCTATCTCTCTCGAGCTTTCGCAGATCC
GGGGGGCAATGAGATATGAAAAAGCCTGAACTCACCGCGACGTCTGTCGAGAAGTTTCTGATCGAAAAGT
TCGACAGCGTCTCCGACCTGATGCAGCTCTCGGAGGGCGAAGAATCTCGTGCTTTCAGCTTCGATGTAGG
AGGGCGTGGATATGTCCTGCGGGTAAATAGCTGCGCCGATGGTTTCTACAAAGATCGTTATGTTTATCGG
CACTTTGCATCGGCCGCGCTCCCGATTCCGGAAGTGCTTGACATTGGGGAGTTTAGCGAGAGCCTGACCT
ATTGCATCTCCCGCCGTTCACAGGGTGTCACGTTGCAAGACCTGCCTGAAACCGAACTGCCCGCTGTTCT
ACAACCGGTCGCGGAGGCTATGGATGCGATCGCTGCGGCCGATCTTAGCCAGACGAGCGGGTTCGGCCCA
TTCGGACCGCAAGGAATCGGTCAATACACTACATGGCGTGATTTCATATGCGCGATTGCTGATCCCCATG
TGTATCACTGGCAAACTGTGATGGACGACACCGTCAGTGCGTCCGTCGCGCAGGCTCTCGATGAGCTGAT
GCTTTGGGCCGAGGACTGCCCCGAAGTCCGGCACCTCGTGCACGCGGATTTCGGCTCCAACAATGTCCTG
ACGGACAATGGCCGCATAACAGCGGTCATTGACTGGAGCGAGGCGATGTTCGGGGATTCCCAATACGAGG
TCGCCAACATCTTCTTCTGGAGGCCGTGGTTGGCTTGTATGGAGCAGCAGACGCGCTACTTCGAGCGGAG
GCATCCGGAGCTTGCAGGATCGCCACGACTCCGGGCGTATATGCTCCGCATTGGTCTTGACCAACTCTAT
CAGAGCTTGGTTGACGGCAATTTCGATGATGCAGCTTGGGCGCAGGGTCGATGCGACGCAATCGTCCGAT
CCGGAGCCGGGACTGTCGGGCGTACACAAATCGCCCGCAGAAGCGCGGCCGTCTGGACCGATGGCTGTGT
AGAAGTACTCGCCGATAGTGGAAACCGACGCCCCAGCACTCGTCCGAGGGCAAAGAAATAGAGTAGATGC
CGACCGGGATCTGTCGATCGACAAGCTCGAGTTTCTCCATAATAATGTGTGAGTAGTTCCCAGATAAGGG
AATTAGGGTTCCTATAGGGTTTCGCTCATGTGTTGAGCATATAAGAAACCCTTAGTATGTATTTGTATTT
GTAAAATACTTCTATCAATAAAATTTCTAATTCCTAAAACCAAAATCCAGTACTAAAATCCAGATCCCCC
GAATTAATTCGGCGTTAATTCAGTACATTAAAAACGTCCGCAATGTGTTATTAAGTTGTCTAAGCGTCAA
TTTGTTTACACCACAATATATCCTGCCACCAGCCAGCCAACAGCTCCCCGACCGGCAGCTCGGCACAAAA
TCACCACTCGATACAGGCAGCCCATCAGTCCGGGACGGCGTCAGCGGGAGAGCCGTTGTAAGGCGGCAGA
CTTTGCTCATGTTACCGATGCTATTCGGAAGAACGGCAACTAAGCTGCCGGGTTTGAAACACGGATGATC
TCGCGGAGGGTAGCATGTTGATTGTAACGATGACAGAGCGTTGCTGCCTGTGATCACCGCGGTTTCAAAA
TCGGCTCCGTCGATACTATGTTATACGCCAACTTTGAAAACAACTTTGAAAAAGCTGTTTTCTGGTATTT
AAGGTTTTAGAATGCAAGGAACAGTGAATTGGAGTTCGTCTTGTTATAATTAGCTTCTTGGGGTATCTTT
AAATACTGTAGAAAAGAGGAAGGAAATAATAAATGGCTAAAATGAGAATATCACCGGAATTGAAAAAACT
GATCGAAAAATACCGCTGCGTAAAAGATACGGAAGGAATGTCTCCTGCTAAGGTATATAAGCTGGTGGGA
GAAAATGAAAACCTATATTTAAAAATGACGGACAGCCGGTATAAAGGGACCACCTATGATGTGGAACGGG
AAAAGGACATGATGCTATGGCTGGAAGGAAAGCTGCCTGTTCCAAAGGTCCTGCACTTTGAACGGCATGA
TGGCTGGAGCAATCTGCTCATGAGTGAGGCCGATGGCGTCCTTTGCTCGGAAGAGTATGAAGATGAACAA
AGCCCTGAAAAGATTATCGAGCTGTATGCGGAGTGCATCAGGCTCTTTCACTCCATCGACATATCGGATT
GTCCCTATACGAATAGCTTAGACAGCCGCTTAGCCGAATTGGATTACTTACTGAATAACGATCTGGCCGA
TGTGGATTGCGAAAACTGGGAAGAAGACACTCCATTTAAAGATCCGCGCGAGCTGTATGATTTTTTAAAG
ACGGAAAAGCCCGAAGAGGAACTTGTCTTTTCCCACGGCGACCTGGGAGACAGCAACATCTTTGTGAAAG
ATGGCAAAGTAAGTGGCTTTATTGATCTTGGGAGAAGCGGCAGGGCGGACAAGTGGTATGACATTGCCTT
CTGCGTCCGGTCGATCAGGGAGGATATCGGGGAAGAACAGTATGTCGAGCTATTTTTTGACTTACTGGGG
ATCAAGCCTGATTGGGAGAAAATAAAATATTATATTTTACTGGATGAATTGTTTTAGTACCTAGAATGCA
TGACCAAAATCCCTTAACGTGAGTTTTCGTTCCACTGAGCGTCAGACCCCGTAGAAAAGATCAAAGGATC
TTCTTGAGATCCTTTTTTTCTGCGCGTAATCTGCTGCTTGCAAACAAAAAAACCACCGCTACCAGCGGTG
GTTTGTTTGCCGGATCAAGAGCTACCAACTCTTTTTCCGAAGGTAACTGGCTTCAGCAGAGCGCAGATAC
CAAATACTGTCCTTCTAGTGTAGCCGTAGTTAGGCCACCACTTCAAGAACTCTGTAGCACCGCCTACATA
CCTCGCTCTGCTAATCCTGTTACCAGTGGCTGCTGCCAGTGGCGATAAGTCGTGTCTTACCGGGTTGGAC
TCAAGACGATAGTTACCGGATAAGGCGCAGCGGTCGGGCTGAACGGGGGGTTCGTGCACACAGCCCAGCT
TGGAGCGAACGACCTACACCGAACTGAGATACCTACAGCGTGAGCTATGAGAAAGCGCCACGCTTCCCGA
AGGGAGAAAGGCGGACAGGTATCCGGTAAGCGGCAGGGTCGGAACAGGAGAGCGCACGAGGGAGCTTCCA
GGGGGAAACGCCTGGTATCTTTATAGTCCTGTCGGGTTTCGCCACCTCTGACTTGAGCGTCGATTTTTGT
GATGCTCGTCAGGGGGGCGGAGCCTATGGAAAAACGCCAGCAACGCGGCCTTTTTACGGTTCCTGGCCTT
TTGCTGGCCTTTTGCTCACATGTTCTTTCCTGCGTTATCCCCTGATTCTGTGGATAACCGTATTACCGCC
TTTGAGTGAGCTGATACCGCTCGCCGCAGCCGAACGACCGAGCGCAGCGAGTCAGTGAGCGAGGAAGCGG
AAGAGCGCCTGATGCGGTATTTTCTCCTTACGCATCTGTGCGGTATTTCACACCGCATATGGTGCACTCT
CAGTACAATCTGCTCTGATGCCGCATAGTTAAGCCAGTATACACTCCGCTATCGCTACGTGACTGGGTCA
TGGCTGCGCCCCGACACCCGCCAACACCCGCTGACGCGCCCTGACGGGCTTGTCTGCTCCCGGCATCCGC
TTACAGACAAGCTGTGACCGTCTCCGGGAGCTGCATGTGTCAGAGGTTTTCACCGTCATCACCGAAACGC
GCGAGGCAGGGTGCCTTGATGTGGGCGCCGGCGGTCGAGTGGCGACGGCGCGGCTTGTCCGCGCCCTGGT
AGATTGCCTGGCCGTAGGCCAGCCATTTTTGAGCGGCCAGCGGCCGCGATAGGCCGACGCGAAGCGGCGG
GGCGTAGGGAGCGCAGCGACCGAAGGGTAGGCGCTTTTTGCAGCTCTTCGGCTGTGCGCTGGCCAGACAG
TTATGCACAGGCCAGGCGGGTTTTAAGAGTTTTAATAAGTTTTAAAGAGTTTTAGGCGGAAAAATCGCCT
TTTTTCTCTTTTATATCAGTCACTTACATGTGTGACCGGTTCCCAATGTACGGCTTTGGGTTCCCAATGT
ACGGGTTCCGGTTCCCAATGTACGGCTTTGGGTTCCCAATGTACGTGCTATCCACAGGAAACAGACCTTT
TCGACCTTTTTCCCCTGCTAGGGCAATTTGCCCTAGCATCTGCTCCGTACATTAGGAACCGGCGGATGCT
TCGCCCTCGATCAGGTTGCGGTAGCGCATGACTAGGATCGGGCCAGCCTGCCCCGCCTCCTCCTTCAAAT
CGTACTCCGGCAGGTCATTTGACCCGATCAGCTTGCGCACGGTGAAACAGAACTTCTTGAACTCTCCGGC
GCTGCCACTGCGTTCGTAGATCGTCTTGAACAACCATCTGGCTTCTGCCTTGCCTGCGGCGCGGCGTGCC
AGGCGGTAGAGAAAACGGCCGATGCCGGGATCGATCAAAAAGTAATCGGGGTGAACCGTCAGCACGTCCG
GGTTCTTGCCTTCTGTGATCTCGCGGTACATCCAATCAGCTAGCTCGATCTCGATGTACTCCGGCCGCCC
GGTTTCGCTCTTTACGATCTTGTAGCGGCTAATCAAGGCTTCACCCTCGGATACCGTCACCAGGCGGCCG
TTCTTGGCCTTCTTCGTACGCTGCATGGCAACGTGCGTGGTGTTTAACCGAATGCAGGTTTCTACCAGGT
CGTCTTTCTGCTTTCCGCCATCGGCTCGCCGGCAGAACTTGAGTACGTCCGCAACGTGTGGACGGAACAC
GCGGCCGGGCTTGTCTCCCTTCCCTTCCCGGTATCGGTTCATGGATTCGGTTAGATGGGAAACCGCCATC
AGTACCAGGTCGTAATCCCACACACTGGCCATGCCGGCCGGCCCTGCGGAAACCTCTACGTGCCCGTCTG
GAAGCTCGTAGCGGATCACCTCGCCAGCTCGTCGGTCACGCTTCGACAGACGGAAAACGGCCACGTCCAT
GATGCTGCGACTATCGCGGGTGCCCACGTCATAGAGCATCGGAACGAAAAAATCTGGTTGCTCGTCGCCC
TTGGGCGGCTTCCTAATCGACGGCGCACCGGCTGCCGGCGGTTGCCGGGATTCTTTGCGGATTCGATCAG
CGGCCGCTTGCCACGATTCACCGGGGCGTGCTTCTGCCTCGATGCGTTGCCGCTGGGCGGCCTGCGCGGC
CTTCAACTTCTCCACCAGGTCATCACCCAGCGCCGCGCCGATTTGTACCGGGCCGGATGGTTTGCGACCG
CTCACGCCGATTCCTCGGGCTTGGGGGTTCCAGTGCCATTGCAGGGCCGGCAGGCAACCCAGCCGCTTAC
GCCTGGCCAACCGCCCGTTCCTCCACACATGGGGCATTCCACGGCGTCGGTGCCTGGTTGTTCTTGATTT
TCCATGCCGCCTCCTTTAGCCGCTAAAATTCATCTACTCATTTATTCATTTGCTCATTTACTCTGGTAGC
TGCGCGATGTATTCAGATAGCAGCTCGGTAATGGTCTTGCCTTGGCGTACCGCGTACATCTTCAGCTTGG
TGTGATCCTCCGCCGGCAACTGAAAGTTGACCCGCTTCATGGCTGGCGTGTCTGCCAGGCTGGCCAACGT
TGCAGCCTTGCTGCTGCGTGCGCTCGGACGGCCGGCACTTAGCGTGTTTGTGCTTTTGCTCATTTTCTCT
TTACCTCATTAACTCAAATGAGTTTTGATTTAATTTCAGCGGCCAGCGCCTGGACCTCGCGGGCAGCGTC
GCCCTCGGGTTCTGATTCAAGAACGGTTGTGCCGGCGGCGGCAGTGCCTGGGTAGCTCACGCGCTGCGTG
ATACGGGACTCAAGAATGGGCAGCTCGTACCCGGCCAGCGCCTCGGCAACCTCACCGCCGATGCGCGTGC
CTTTGATCGCCCGCGACACGACAAAGGCCGCTTGTAGCCTTCCATCCGTGACCTCAATGCGCTGCTTAAC
CAGCTCCACCAGGTCGGCGGTGGCCCATATGTCGTAAGGGCTTGGCTGCACCGGAATCAGCACGAAGTCG
GCTGCCTTGATCGCGGACACAGCCAAGTCCGCCGCCTGGGGCGCTCCGTCGATCACTACGAAGTCGCGCC
GGCCGATGGCCTTCACGTCGCGGTCAATCGTCGGGCGGTCGATGCCGACAACGGTTAGCGGTTGATCTTC
CCGCACGGCCGCCCAATCGCGGGCACTGCCCTGGGGATCGGAATCGACTAACAGAACATCGGCCCCGGCG
AGTTGCAGGGCGCGGGCTAGATGGGTTGCGATGGTCGTCTTGCCTGACCCGCCTTTCTGGTTAAGTACAG
CGATAACCTTCATGCGTTCCCCTTGCGTATTTGTTTATTTACTCATCGCATCATATACGCAGCGACCGCA
TGACGCAAGCTGTTTTACTCAAATACACATCACCTTTTTAGACGGCGGCGCTCGGTTTCTTCAGCGGCCA
AGCTGGCCGGCCAGGCCGCCAGCTTGGCATCAGACAAACCGGCCAGGATTTCATGCAGCCGCACGGTTGA
GACGTGCGCGGGCGGCTCGAACACGTACCCGGCCGCGATCATCTCCGCCTCGATCTCTTCGGTAATGAAA
AACGGTTCGTCCTGGCCGTCCTGGTGCGGTTTCATGCTTGTTCCTCTTGGCGTTCATTCTCGGCGGCCGC
CAGGGCGTCGGCCTCGGTCAATGCGTCCTCACGGAAGGCACCGCGCCGCCTGGCCTCGGTGGGCGTCACT
TCCTCGCTGCGCTCAAGTGCGCGGTACAGGGTCGAGCGATGCACGCCAAGCAGTGCAGCCGCCTCTTTCA
CGGTGCGGCCTTCCTGGTCGATCAGCTCGCGGGCGTGCGCGATCTGTGCCGGGGTGAGGGTAGGGCGGGG
GCCAAACTTCACGCCTCGGGCCTTGGCGGCCTCGCGCCCGCTCCGGGTGCGGTCGATGATTAGGGAACGC
TCGAACTCGGCAATGCCGGCGAACACGGTCAACACCATGCGGCCGGCCGGCGTGGTGGTGTCGGCCCACG
GCTCTGCCAGGCTACGCAGGCCCGCGCCGGCCTCCTGGATGCGCTCGGCAATGTCCAGTAGGTCGCGGGT
GCTGCGGGCCAGGCGGTCTAGCCTGGTCACTGTCACAACGTCGCCAGGGCGTAGGTGGTCAAGCATCCTG
GCCAGCTCCGGGCGGTCGCGCCTGGTGCCGGTGATCTTCTCGGAAAACAGCTTGGTGCAGCCGGCCGCGT
GCAGTTCGGCCCGTTGGTTGGTCAAGTCCTGGTCGTCGGTGCTGACGCGGGCATAGCCCAGCAGGCCAGC
GGCGGCGCTCTTGTTCATGGCGTAATGTCTCCGGTTCTAGTCGCAAGTATTCTACTTTATGCGACTAAAA
CACGCGACAAGAAAACGCCAGGAAAAGGGCAGGGCGGCAGCCTGTCGCGTAACTTAGGACTTGTGCGACA
TGTCGTTTTCAGAAGACGGCTGCACTGAACGTCAGAAGCCGACTGCACTATAGCAGCGGAGGGGTTGGAT
CAAAGTACTTTGATCCCGAGGGGAACCCTGTGGTTGGCATGCACATACAAATGGACGAACGGATAAACCT
TTTCACGCCCTTTTAAATATCCGATTATTCTAATAAACGCTCTTTTCTCTTAG
Features (pLannotate 1.2.2; 26 found; start..end, strand, type, name):
      1..25      -  misc_feature   RB T-DNA repeat: right border repeat from nopaline C58 T-DNA
     91..245     -  CDS            lacZα (fragment): LacZα fragment of β-galactosidase; lacZ fragment
    695..718     +  promoter       Pc promoter (fragment): intI1 (promoter lies within the coding sequence); class 1 integron promoter
    894..950     +  CDS            GmR (fragment): gentamycin acetyltransferase; aacC1; confers resistance to gentamycin
    961..1748    +  CDS            SmR (fragment): aminoglycoside adenylyltransferase (Murphy, 1985); aadA; confers resistance to spectinomycin and streptomycin
   1900..1975    +  misc_RNA       gRNA scaffold: guide RNA scaffold for the Streptococcus pyogenes CRISPR/Cas9 system
   3542..4228    +  CDS            Apobec1: ABEC1_RAT - Experimental evidence at protein level: Swiss-Prot protein existence level 1. Catalytic component of the apolipoprotein B mRNA editing enzyme complex which is responsible for the postranscriptional editing of a CAA codon for Gln to a UAA codon for stop in the APOB mRNA. May also play a role in the epigenetic regulation of gene expression by participating in DNA demethylation. From Rattus norvegicus (Rat).
   4277..8377    +  CDS            cas9: CAS9_STRP1 - Also known as csn1 From Streptococcus pyogenes serotype M1.
   8390..8638    +  CDS            UGI: UNGI_BPPB2 - Experimental evidence at protein level: Swiss-Prot protein existence level 1. This protein binds specifically and reversibly to the host uracil-DNA glycosylase, preventing removal of uracil residues from PBS2 DNA by the host uracil-excision repair system. From Bacillus phage PBS2 (Bacteriophage PBS2).
   8681..9313    +  terminator     E9 terminator: terminator and polyadenylation signal from the pea rbcS-E9 gene
   9350..9372    -  protein_bind   lac operator (fragment): The lac repressor binds to the lac operator to inhibit transcription in E. coli. This inhibition can be relieved by adding lactose or isopropyl-β-D-thiogalactopyranoside (IPTG). lac repressor encoded by lacI
   9376..9406    -  promoter       lac promoter: promoter for the E. coli lac operon
   9421..9442    -  protein_bind   CAP binding site: CAP binding activates transcription in the presence of cAMP. E. coli catabolite activator protein
   9455..9543    -  CDS            lacI (fragment): lac repressor; lacI; The lac repressor binds to the lac operator to inhibit transcription in E. coli. This inhibition can be relieved by adding lactose or isopropyl-β-D-thiogalactopyranoside (IPTG).
   9633..10309   +  promoter       CaMV 35S promoter (enhanced): cauliflower mosaic virus 35S promoter with a duplicated enhancer region
  10376..11401   +  CDS            HygR: hygromycin B phosphotransferase confers resistance to hygromycin
  11442..11616   +  polyA_signal   CaMV poly(A) signal: cauliflower mosaic virus polyadenylation signal
  11694..11718   -  misc_feature   LB T-DNA repeat: left border repeat from nopaline C58 T-DNA
  12143..12937   +  CDS            KanR: aminoglycoside phosphotransferase; aphA-3; confers resistance to kanamycin
  13024..13612   +  rep_origin     ori: high-copy-number ColE1/pMB1/pBR322/pUC origin of replication
  13798..13938   -  misc_feature   bom: basis of mobility region from pBR322
  14040..14079   -  CDS            rop (fragment): Rop protein, which maintains plasmids at low copy number; rop
  14282..14476   -  rep_origin     pVS1 oriV: origin of replication for the Pseudomonas plasmid pVS1 (Heeb et al., 2000)
  14542..15615   -  CDS            pVS1 RepA: replication protein from the Pseudomonas plasmid pVS1 (Heeb et al., 2000)
  16044..16673   -  CDS            pVS1 StaA: stability protein from the Pseudomonas plasmid pVS1 (Heeb et al., 2000)
  17233..17634   -  CDS            Y4CG_SINFN (fragment): Protein inferred from homology: Swiss-Prot protein existence level 3. From Sinorhizobium fredii (strain NBRC 101917 / NGR234).
