[The description below was written by a language model from this plasmid's Addgene catalogue record and pLannotate feature annotations shown in this document.]
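Description:
pHEE901 is a pCambia-based binary T-DNA vector of about 18 kb, supplied as an empty backbone for CRISPR/Cas9-mediated cytosine base editing in Arabidopsis. The backbone outside the T-DNA borders carries a kanamycin resistance gene (aphA-3) and a high-copy ColE1/pUC-type origin with the pBR322 bom site for propagation in E. coli. It also has the pVS1 oriV, RepA and StaA functions, which allow stable replication in Agrobacterium, the usual delivery route for vectors of this type.

Between the nopaline-type right and left border repeats lie three functional units. The first is a guide RNA cassette in which an S. pyogenes gRNA scaffold is preceded by a spectinomycin/streptomycin resistance segment (aadA, with fragments of an integron promoter and a gentamicin gene). This segment appears to be a placeholder that is replaced when a target-specific spacer is cloned in, although the record does not describe the cloning scheme or annotate the promoter that drives the guide. The second unit is the base editor, a fusion of rat APOBEC1 cytidine deaminase, Cas9 (stated to be the D10A nickase) and the phage PBS2 uracil glycosylase inhibitor, terminated by the pea rbcS-E9 terminator. APOBEC1 deaminates cytosines in the strand displaced by the guide, the nickase cuts the opposite strand, and UGI blocks uracil excision, which favours C-to-T conversion without a double-strand break. The promoter for this fusion is not annotated in the feature table. The third unit is a hygromycin phosphotransferase gene under an enhanced CaMV 35S promoter with the CaMV polyadenylation signal, used to select transformed plants. The associated publication reports using this system to generate gain-of-function point mutations in Arabidopsis.
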