Addgene plasmid #91707: pHEE901
Purpose: (Empty Backbone) CRISPR/Cas9-mediated base editing in Arabidopsis. Contains Cas9(D10A) and empty gRNA scaffold, HygR
Depositing lab: Qi-Jun Chen. Depositing organization: China Agricultural University. Publication: CRISPR/Cas9-mediated base-editing system efficiently generates gain-of-function mutations in Arabidopsis. Chen Y, Wang Z, Ni H, Xu Y, Chen Q, Jiang L. Sci China Life Sci. 2017 Mar 16. doi: 10.1007/s11427-017-9021-5. PubMed 28303459.
Backbone
  Vector backbone: pCambia
  Vector type: Plant Expression
  Selectable markers: Hygromycin
Growth in bacteria
  Bacterial resistance: Kanamycin, 50 μg/mL
  Growth temperature: 37°C
  Growth strain: DH5alpha
  Copy number: High Copy
Gene/Insert
  Gene/Insert name: None
Terms and licenses: Academic/Nonprofit Terms; Industry Terms: Not Available to Industry
How to cite: pHEE901 was a gift from Qi-Jun Chen (Addgene plasmid # 91707 ; http://n2t.net/addgene:91707 ; RRID:Addgene_91707)
